>Addgene plasmid #157422 | pD649-HAsp-MIR cl-10-COMP5AP-AviTag-9xHis | depositor full sequence | sequence record 303953 | Full Sequence
TTTCAATATTATTGAAGCATTTATCAGGGTTATTGTCTCATGAGCGGATACATATTTGAATGTATTTAGA
AAAATAAACAAATAGGGGTCAGTGTTACAACCAATTAACCAATTCTGAACATTATCGCGAGCCCATTTAT
ACCTGAATATGGCTCATAACACCCCTTGCTCATGACCAAAATCCCTTAACGTGAGTTACGCGCGCGTCGT
TCCACTGAGCGTCAGACCCCGTAGAAAAGATCAAAGGATCTTCTTGAGATCCTTTTTTTCTGCGCGTAAT
CTGCTGCTTGCAAACAAAAAAACCACCGCTACCAGCGGTGGTTTGTTTGCCGGATCAAGAGCTACCAACT
CTTTTTCCGAAGGTAACTGGCTTCAGCAGAGCGCAGATACCAAATACTGTTCTTCTAGTGTAGCCGTAGT
TAGCCCACCACTTCAAGAACTCTGTAGCACCGCCTACATACCTCGCTCTGCTAATCCTGTTACCAGTGGC
TGCTGCCAGTGGCGATAAGTCGTGTCTTACCGGGTTGGACTCAAGACGATAGTTACCGGATAAGGCGCAG
CGGTCGGGCTGAACGGGGGGTTCGTGCACACAGCCCAGCTTGGAGCGAACGACCTACACCGAACTGAGAT
ACCTACAGCGTGAGCTATGAGAAAGCGCCACGCTTCCCGAAGGGAGAAAGGCGGACAGGTATCCGGTAAG
CGGCAGGGTCGGAACAGGAGAGCGCACGAGGGAGCTTCCAGGGGGAAACGCCTGGTATCTTTATAGTCCT
GTCGGGTTTCGCCACCTCTGACTTGAGCGTCGATTTTTGTGATGCTCGTCAGGGGGGCGGAGCCTATGGA
AAAACGCCAGCAACGCGGCCTTTTTACGGTTCCTGGCCTTTTGCTGGCCTTTTGCTCACATGTTCTTTCC
TGCGTTATCCCCTGATTCTGTGGATAACCGTATTACCGCCTTTGAGTGAGCTGATACCGCTCGCCGCAGC
CGAACGACCGAGCGCAGCGAGTCAGTGAGCGAGGAAGCGGAAGGCGAGAGTAGGGAACTGCCAGGCATCA
AACTAAGCAGAAGGCCCCTGACGGATGGCCTTTTTGCGTTTCTACAAACTCTTTCTGTGTTGTAAAACGA
CGGCCAGTCTTAAGCTCGGGCCCCCTGGGCGGTTCTGATAACGAGTAATCGTTAATCCGCAAATAACGTA
AAAACCCGCTTCGGCGGGTTTTTTTATGGGGGGAGTTTAGGGAAAGAGCATTTGTCAGAATATTTAAGGG
CGCCTGTCACTTTGCTTGATATATGAGAATTATTTAACCTTATAAATGAGAAAAAAGCAACGCACTTTAA
ATAAGATACGTTGCTTTTTCGATTGATGAACACCTATAATTAAACTATTCATCTATTATTTATGATTTTT
TGTATATACAATATTTCTAGTTTGTTAAAGAGAATTAAGAAAATAAATCTCGAAAATAATAAAGGGAAAA
TCAGTTTTTGATATCAAAATTATACATGTCAACGATAATACAAAATATAATACAAACTATAAGATGTTAT
CAGTATTTATTATCATTTAGAATAAATTTTGTGTCGCCCTTAATTGTGAGCGGATAACAATTACGAGCTT
CATGCACAGTGGCGTTGACTCAATATTGGCCATTAGCCATATTATTCATTGGTTATATAGCATAAATCAA
TATTGGCTATTGGCCATTGCATACGTTGTATCTATATCATAATATGTACATTTATATTGGCTCATGTCCA
ATATGACCGCCATGTTGGCATTGATTATTGACTAGTTATTAATAGTAATCAATTACGGGGTCATTAGTTC
ATAGCCCATATATGGAGTTCCGCGTTACATAACTTACGGTAAATGGCCCGCCTGGCTGACCGCCCAACGA
CCCCCGCCCATTGACGTCAATAATGACGTATGTTCCCATAGTAACGCCAATAGGGACTTTCCATTGACGT
CAATGGGTGGAGTATTTACGGTAAACTGCCCACTTGGCAGTACATCAAGTGTATCATATGCCAAGTACGC
CCCCTATTGACGTCAATGACGGTAAATGGCCCGCCTGGCATTATGCCCAGTACATGACCTTATGGGACTT
TCCTACTTGGCAGTACATCTACGTATTAGTCATCGCTATTACCATGGTGATGCGGTTTTGGCAGTACATC
AATGGGCGTGGATAGCGGTTTGACTCACGGGGATTTCCAAGTCTCCACCCCATTGACGTCAATGGGAGTT
TGTTTTGGCACCAAAATCAACGGGACTTTCCAAAATGTCGTAACAACTCCGCCCCATTGACGCAAATGGG
CGGTAGGCGTGTACGGTGGGAGGTCTATATAAGCAGAGCTCGTTTAGTGAACCGTCAGATCGCCTGGAGA
CGCCATCCACGCTGTTTTGACCTCCATAGAAGACACCGGGACCGATCCAGCCTCCGCGGCCGGGAACGGT
GCATTGGAACGCGGATTCCCCGTGCCAAGAGTGACGTAAGTACCGCCTATAGAGTCTATAGGCCCACCCC
CTTGGCTTCGTTAGAACGCGGCTACAATTAATACATAACCTTATGTATCATACACATACGATTTAGGTGA
CACTATAGAATAACATCCACTTTGCCTTTCTCTCCACAGGTGTCCACTCCCAGGTCCAACTGCACCTCGG
TTCTATCGAAAACGCGCCTGCTAGCGCCACCATGAAGACCATCATTGCCCTGAGCTACATCTTCTGCCTG
GTGTTCGCTGCGGCCGCCGGAACAATTCCTAAGCCTACACTGTGGGCCGAGCCTGACAGCGTGATCACAC
AGGGATCTCCCGTGACACTGAGCTGTCAGGGAAGCCTGGAAGCCCAAGAGTACCGGCTGTACAGAGAGAA
GAAGTCCGCCAGCTGGATCACCCGGATCAGACCTGAGCTGGTCAAGAACGGCCAGTTTCACATCCCCAGC
ATCACCTGGGAGCACACCGGCAGATACGGCTGCCAGTACTATAGCAGAGCCCGTTGGAGCGAGCTGAGCG
ATCCTCTGGTGCTGGTTATGACCGGCGCTTACCCCAAGCCAACACTGTCTGCTCAGCCCTCTCCAGTGGT
CACATCTGGCGGAAGAGTGACCCTGCAGTGCGAAAGCCAGGTGGCCTTTGGCGGCTTCATCCTGTGCAAA
GAAGGCGAGGACGAGCACCCTCAGTGCCTGAATTCTCAGCCTCACGCCAGAGGAAGCAGCCGGGCCATTT
TTTCTGTGGGCCCCGTGTCTCCCAACAGACGGTGGTCCCACAGATGCTACGGCTACGACCTGAACAGCCC
CTACGTGTGGTCTAGCCCTAGCGACCTGCTGGAACTGCTGGTTCCTGGCGTGTCCAAGAAACCCAGCCTG
TCTGTGCAGCCCGGACCTGTTATGGCTCCTGGCGAATCTCTGACTCTGCAGTGTGTGTCCGACGTGGGCT
ACGACAGATTCGTGCTCTACAAAGAGGGCGAGCGCGACCTCAGACAACTGCCTGGTAGACAGCCTCAGGC
CGGACTGTCTCAGGCCAATTTCACACTGGGCCCTGTGTCCAGAAGCTATGGCGGCCAGTACAGATGTTAT
GGCGCCCACAATCTGAGCAGCGAGTGTAGCGCTCCTAGCGATCCCCTGGACATCCTGATCACCGGCCAGA
TCAGAGGCACCCCTTTCATCAGTGTCCAGCCTGGACCTACAGTGGCCAGCGGCGAAAATGTGACACTGCT
GTGCCAGAGCTGGCGGCAGTTCCACACCTTTCTGCTGACAAAAGCCGGCGCTGCCGACGCTCCTCTGAGA
CTGAGATCTATCCACGAGTACCCCAAGTACCAGGCCGAGTTTCCTATGAGCCCTGTGACATCTGCCCACG
CCGGCACCTATAGATGTTACGGCAGCCTGAATAGCGACCCCTACCTGCTGTCTCACCCTAGCGAACCACT
CGAGCTGGTGGTGTCTGGCCCTTCTATGGGAAGCTCCCCACCTCCAACAGGCCCTATCTCTACACCTGGA
CCTGAGGACCAGCCTCTGACACCAACAGGCTCTGATCCTCAGTCTGGCCTGGGCAGACATGGCGCGCCGG
AAGATCAAGTTGATCCAAGATTGATTGATGGCAAGGGCGGATCTCTGGAGGTGCTGTTCCAGGGACCAGG
CGGAAGCGGCAATCCCGGCGGCGATCTGGCCCCCCAGATGCTGCGCGAGCTGCAGGAGACCAATGCCGCC
CTGCAGGACGTGCGCGAGCTGCTGCGCCACCGCGTGAAGGAGATCACCTTCCTGAAGAACACCGTGATGG
AGTGCGACGCCTGCGGTATGCAGCCCTCTAGAGGCTCCGGCTCCATCATCCCAGTTGAGGAGGAGAACCC
GGACTTCTGGAACCGCGAGGCAGCCGAGGCCCTGGGTGCCGCCAAGAAGCTGCAGCCTGCACAGACAGCC
GCCAAGAACCTCATCATCTTCCTGGGCGATGGGATGGGGGTGTCTACGGTGACAGCTGCCAGGATCCTAA
AAGGGCAGAAGAAGGACAAACTGGGGCCTGAGATACCCCTGGCCATGGACCGCTTCCCATATGTGGCTCT
GTCCAAGACATACAATGTAGACAAACATGTGCCAGACAGTGGAGCCACAGCCACGGCCTACCTGTGCGGG
GTCAAGGGCAACTTCCAGACCATTGGCTTGAGTGCAGCCGCCCGCTTTAACCAGTGCAACACGACACGCG
GCAACGAGGTCATCTCCGTGATGAATCGGGCCAAGAAAGCAGGGAAGTCAGTGGGAGTGGTAACCACCAC
ACGAGTGCAGCACGCCTCGCCAGCCGGCACCTACGCCCACACGGTGAACCGCAACTGGTACTCGGACGCC
GACGTGCCTGCCTCGGCCCGCCAGGAGGGGTGCCAGGACATCGCTACGCAGCTCATCTCCAACATGGACA
TTGACGTGATCCTAGGTGGAGGCCGAAAGTACATGTTTCGCATGGGAACCCCAGACCCTGAGTACCCAGA
TGACTACAGCCAAGGTGGGACCAGGCTGGACGGGAAGAATCTGGTGCAGGAATGGCTGGCGAAGCGCCAG
GGTGCCCGGTATGTGTGGAACCGCACTGAGCTCATGCAGGCTTCCCTGGACCCGTCTGTGACCCATCTCA
TGGGTCTCTTTGAGCCTGGAGACATGAAATACGAGATCCACCGAGACTCCACACTGGACCCCTCCCTGAT
GGAGATGACAGAGGCTGCCCTGCGCCTGCTGAGCAGGAACCCCCGCGGCTTCTTCCTCTTCGTGGAGGGT
GGTCGCATCGACCATGGTCATCATGAAAGCAGGGCTTACCGGGCACTGACTGAGACGATCATGTTCGACG
ACGCCATTGAGAGGGCGGGCCAGCTCACCAGCGAGGAGGACACGCTGAGCCTCGTCACTGCCGACCACTC
CCACGTCTTCTCCTTCGGAGGCTACCCCCTGCGAGGGAGCTCCATCTTCGGGCTGGCCCCTGGCAAGGCC
CGGGACAGGAAGGCCTACACGGTCCTCCTATACGGAAACGGTCCAGGCTATGTGCTCAAGGACGGCGCCC
GGCCGGATGTTACCGAGAGCGAGAGCGGGAGCCCCGAGTATCGGCAGCAGTCAGCAGTGCCCCTGGACGA
AGAGACCCACGCAGGCGAGGACGTGGCGGTGTTCGCGCGCGGCCCGCAGGCGCACCTGGTTCACGGCGTG
CAGGAGCAGACCTTCATAGCGCACGTCATGGCCTTCGCCGCCTGCCTGGAGCCCTACACCGCCTGCGACC
TGGCGCCCCCCGCCGGCACCACCGACGCCGCGCACCCGGGTGGCGGAGGACTGAACGACATCTTCGAGGC
TCAGAAAATCGAATGGCACGAACATCACCATCACCATCACCATCACCATTAAGGCCGGCCTGTAGTCACT
GGCACAACGCGTTACCCGGTAAGCCAATCGGGTATACACGGTCGTCATACTGCAGACAGGGTTCTTCTAC
TTTGCAAGATAGTCTTGAGTAGTAAAATAAATAGATAGAGAAAATCAGCCTCGACTGTGCCTTCTAGTTG
CCAGCCATCTGTTGTTTGCCCCTCCCCCGTGCCTTCCTTGACCCTGGAAGGTGCCACTCCCACTGTCCTT
TCCTAATAAAATGAGGAAATTGCATCACAACACTCAACCCTATCTCGGTCTATTCTTTTGATTTATAAGG
GATTTTGCCGATTTCGGCCTATTGGTTAAAAAATGAGCTGATTTAACAAAAATTTAACGCGAATTAATTC
TGTGGAATGTGTGTCAGTTAGGGTGTGGAAAGTCCCCAGGCTCCCCAGCAGGCAGAAGTATGCAAAGCAT
GCATCTCAATTAGTCAGCAACCAGGTGTGGAAAGTCCCCAGGCTCCCCAGCAGGCAGAAGTATGCAAAGC
ATGCATCTCAATTAGTCAGCAACCATAGTCCCGCCCCTAACTCCGCCCATCCCGCCCCTAACTCCGCCCA
GTTCCGCCCATTCTCCGCCCCATGGCTGACTAATTTTTTTTATTTATGCAGAGGCCGAGGCCGCCTCTGC
CTCTGAGCTATTCCAGAAGTAGTGAGGAGGCTTTTTTGGAGGCCTAGGCTTTTGCAAAAAGCTCCCGGGA
GCTTGTATATCCATTTTCGGATCTGATCAGCACGTGTTGACAATTAATCATCGGCATAGTATATCGGCAT
AGTATAATACGACAAGGTGAGGAACTAAACCATGACCGAGTACAAGCCCACGGTGCGCCTCGCCACCCGC
GACGACGTCCCCAGGGCCGTACGCACCCTCGCCGCCGCGTTCGCCGACTACCCCGCCACGCGCCACACCG
TCGATCCGGACCGCCACATCGAGCGGGTCACCGAGCTGCAAGAACTCTTCCTCACGCGCGTCGGGCTCGA
CATCGGCAAGGTGTGGGTCGCGGACGACGGCGCCGCGGTGGCGGTCTGGACCACGCCGGAGAGCGTCGAA
GCGGGGGCGGTGTTCGCCGAGATCGGCCCGCGCATGGCCGAGTTGAGCGGTTCCCGGCTGGCCGCGCAGC
AACAGATGGAAGGCCTCCTGGCGCCGCACCGGCCCAAGGAGCCCGCGTGGTTCCTGGCCACCGTCGGCGT
CTCGCCCGACCACCAGGGCAAGGGTCTGGGCAGCGCCGTCGTGCTCCCCGGAGTGGAGGCGGCCGAGCGC
GCCGGGGTGCCCGCCTTCCTGGAGACATCCGCGCCCCGCAACCTCCCCTTCTACGAGCGGCTCGGCTTCA
CCGTCACCGCCGACGTCGAGGTGCCCGAAGGACCGCGCACCTGGTGCATGACCCGCAAGCCCGGTGCCTG
ACACGTGCTACGAGATTTCGATTCCACCGCCGCCTTCTATGAAAGGTTGGGCTTCGGAATCGTTTTCCGG
GACGCCGGCTGGATGATCCTCCAGCGCGGGGATCTCATGCTGGAGTTCTTCGCCCACCCCAACTTGTTTA
TTGCAGCTTATAATGGTTACAAATAAAGCAATAGCATCACAAATTTCACAAATAAAGCATTTTTTTCACT
GCATTCTAGTTGTGGTTTGTCCAAACTCATCAATGTATCTTATCATGTCTGTATACCGTCGACCTCTAGC
TAGAGCTTGGCGTAATCATGGTCATTACCAATGCTTAATCAGTGAGGCACCTATCTCAGCGATCTGTCTA
TTTCGTTCATCCATAGTTGCCTGACTCCCCGTCGTGTAGATAACTACGATACGGGAGGGCTTACCATCTG
GCCCCAGCGCTGCGATGATACCGCGAGAACCACGCTCACCGGCTCCGGATTTATCAGCAATAAACCAGCC
AGCCGGAAGGGCCGAGCGCAGAAGTGGTCCTGCAACTTTATCCGCCTCCATCCAGTCTATTAATTGTTGC
CGGGAAGCTAGAGTAAGTAGTTCGCCAGTTAATAGTTTGCGCAACGTTGTTGCCATCGCTACAGGCATCG
TGGTGTCACGCTCGTCGTTTGGTATGGCTTCATTCAGCTCCGGTTCCCAACGATCAAGGCGAGTTACATG
ATCCCCCATGTTGTGCAAAAAAGCGGTTAGCTCCTTCGGTCCTCCGATCGTTGTCAGAAGTAAGTTGGCC
GCAGTGTTATCACTCATGGTTATGGCAGCACTGCATAATTCTCTTACTGTCATGCCATCCGTAAGATGCT
TTTCTGTGACTGGTGAGTACTCAACCAAGTCATTCTGAGAATAGTGTATGCGGCGACCGAGTTGCTCTTG
CCCGGCGTCAATACGGGATAATACCGCGCCACATAGCAGAACTTTAAAAGTGCTCATCATTGGAAAACGT
TCTTCGGGGCGAAAACTCTCAAGGATCTTACCGCTGTTGAGATCCAGTTCGATGTAACCCACTCGTGCAC
CCAACTGATCTTCAGCATCTTTTACTTTCACCAGCGTTTCTGGGTGAGCAAAAACAGGAAGGCAAAATGC
CGCAAAAAAGGGAATAAGGGCGACACGGAAATGTTGAATACTCATATTCTTCCTT
Features (pLannotate 1.2.2; 24 found; start..end, strand, type, name):
    119..143     -  CDS            KanR (fragment): aminoglycoside phosphotransferase; aph(3')-Ia; confers resistance to kanamycin
    254..842     +  rep_origin     ori: high-copy-number ColE1/pMB1/pBR322/pUC origin of replication
   1067..1084    +  terminator     rrnB T2 terminator (fragment): transcription terminator T2 from the E. coli rrnB gene
   1109..1128    -  CDS            lacZα (fragment): LacZα fragment of β-galactosidase; lacZ fragment
   1584..1600    +  protein_bind   lac operator: The lac repressor binds to the lac operator to inhibit transcription in E. coli. This inhibition can be relieved by adding lactose or isopropyl-β-D-thiogalactopyranoside (IPTG). lac repressor encoded by lacI
   1843..2146    +  enhancer       CMV enhancer: human cytomegalovirus immediate early enhancer
   2147..2350    +  promoter       CMV promoter: human cytomegalovirus (CMV) immediate early promoter
   2486..2529    +  intron         CMV intron (fragment): modified intron A from human cytomegalovirus
   2581..2599    +  promoter       SP6 promoter: promoter for bacteriophage SP6 RNA polymerase
   2603..2640    +  CDS            IgH signal sequence (fragment): signal sequence from the mouse immunoglobulin heavy chain variable region
   2749..4050    +  CDS            LILRB2 (fragment): LIRB2_HUMAN - Also known as ILT4 From Homo sapiens (Human).
   4147..4326    +  CDS            Comp (fragment): COMP_RAT - Experimental evidence at protein level: Swiss-Prot protein existence level 1. May play a role in the structural integrity of cartilage via its interaction with other extracellular matrix proteins such as the collagens and fibronectin. Can mediate the interaction of chondrocytes with the cartilage extracellular matrix through interaction with cell surface integrin receptors. Could play a role in the pathogenesis of osteoarthritis. Potent suppressor of apoptosis in both primary chondrocytes and transformed cells. Suppresses apoptosis by blocking the activation of caspase-3 and by indu
   4314..5766    +  CDS            SEAP (fragment): secreted alkaline phosphatase from human placenta The natural enzyme has a C-terminal transmembrane sequence that is replaced by a GPI anchor.
   5791..5832    +  CDS            AviTag™ (fragment): peptide tag that allows for enzymatic biotinylation
   5836..5859    +  CDS            8xHis: 8xHis affinity tag
   6005..6116    +  polyA_signal   bGH poly(A) signal: bovine growth hormone polyadenylation signal
   6117..6225    +  rep_origin     f1 ori (fragment): f1 bacteriophage origin of replication; arrow indicates direction of (+) strand synthesis
   6239..6568    +  promoter       SV40 promoter: SV40 enhancer and early promoter
   6616..6663    +  promoter       EM7 promoter: synthetic bacterial promoter&nbsp
   6682..7281    +  CDS            PuroR (fragment): puromycin N-acetyltransferase; pac from Streptomyces; confers resistance to puromycin
   7291..7416    +  CDS            ble (fragment): BLE_KLEPN - Experimental evidence at protein level: Swiss-Prot protein existence level 1. Binding protein with a strong affinity to the bleomycin family of antibiotics. Binds to CL990; an antimitotic-antibiotic compound. From Klebsiella pneumoniae.
   7411..7532    +  polyA_signal   SV40 poly(A) signal: SV40 polyadenylation signal
   7585..8445    -  CDS            AmpR: β-lactamase; bla; confers resistance to ampicillin, carbenicillin, and related antibiotics
   8448..89      -  promoter       AmpR promoter (fragment) (across the origin): bla
