[The description below was written by a language model from this plasmid's Addgene catalogue record and pLannotate feature annotations shown in this document.]
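Description:
pD649-HAsp-MIR cl-10-COMP5AP-AviTag-9xHis is a mammalian expression plasmid of about 8.5 kb, built on the pD649 backbone, that produces a secreted, tagged form of a human cell-surface receptor ectodomain. It is maintained in E. coli at high copy through a ColE1/pUC-type origin and selected with ampicillin via a complete β-lactamase gene. Short annotated fragments of KanR, lacZα, an rrnB terminator and f1 ori appear to be backbone remnants rather than functional parts. The depositor notes that some plasmids in this collection may carry an IS4-like transposase insertion upstream of the CMV promoter; no such element is annotated in this feature table.

The expression unit is driven by the CMV enhancer and promoter, followed by a portion of CMV intron A and an SP6 promoter, which could support in vitro transcription. The name indicates an HA signal peptide, although the annotation software matched a short stretch in this position to an immunoglobulin heavy-chain signal sequence. Downstream lies the 1,302 bp insert, MIR cl-10, corresponding to the extracellular region of human LILRB2 (ILT4/LIR-2), cloned between retained NotI and AscI sites. It is fused in frame to the coiled-coil segment of rat cartilage oligomeric matrix protein, which drives pentamerisation, then human placental alkaline phosphatase as an enzymatic reporter, an AviTag for site-specific biotinylation and a polyhistidine tag for purification, ending at a bGH polyadenylation signal. A separate SV40/EM7-driven puromycin resistance cassette with an SV40 poly(A) signal would allow selection of mammalian cells.

The multimeric, phosphatase-tagged protein secreted from transfected cells suits high-avidity binding assays. The construct belongs to a collection made to screen extracellular interactions among human immunoglobulin-superfamily proteins.
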