Addgene plasmid #157422: pD649-HAsp-MIR cl-10-COMP5AP-AviTag-9xHis
Purpose: Mammalian expression of cell-surface protein extracellular domain fused to COMP5AP-AviTag-9xHis. Protein is secreted from cells.
Depositing lab: Chris Garcia. Depositing organization: Stanford University. Publication: A Human IgSF Cell-Surface Interactome Reveals a Complex Network of Protein-Protein Interactions. Wojtowicz WM, Vielmetter J, Fernandes RA, Siepe DH, Eastman CL, Chisholm GB, Cox S, Klock H, Anderson PW, Rue SM, Miller JJ, Glaser SM, Bragstad ML, Vance J, Lam AW, Lesley SA, Zinn K, Garcia KC. Cell. 2020 Aug 20;182(4):1027-1043.e17. doi: 10.1016/j.cell.2020.07.025. PubMed 32822567.
Backbone
  Vector backbone: pD649
  Backbone size w/o insert (bp): 7153
  Vector type: Mammalian Expression
Growth in bacteria
  Bacterial resistance: Ampicillin, 100 μg/mL
  Growth temperature: 37°C
  Growth strain: DH5alpha
  Copy number: High Copy
Gene/Insert
  Gene/Insert name: MIR cl-10 (alt name: A2IXV5)
  Species: H. sapiens (human)
  Insert size (bp): 1302
  Entrez Gene: LILRB2 (a.k.a. CD85D, ILT-4, ILT4, LIR-2, LIR2, MIR-10, MIR10)
  Promoter: CMV/SP6
  Tag / fusion protein: COMP5AP-AviTag-9xHis (C terminal on backbone)
  Cloning method: Restriction Enzyme; 5′ cloning site GCGGCCGC (not destroyed); 3′ cloning site GGCGCGCC (not destroyed)
  Sequencing primers: 5′ ATTTAGGTGACACTATAG; 3′ CGTCGCACTCCATCACGGTG
Resource information
  A portion of this plasmid was derived from a plasmid made by: synthesis by ThermoFisher
Terms and licenses: Academic/Nonprofit Terms; Industry Terms: Not Available to Industry
Depositor comments: Some plasmids in this collection may have an IS4-like element ISVsa5 family transposase upstream of the CMV promoter.
How to cite: pD649-HAsp-MIR cl-10-COMP5AP-AviTag-9xHis was a gift from Chris Garcia (Addgene plasmid # 157422 ; http://n2t.net/addgene:157422 ; RRID:Addgene_157422)
