>Addgene plasmid #157422 | pD649-HAsp-MIR cl-10-COMP5AP-AviTag-9xHis | depositor partial sequence | sequence record 303954 | insert (extracellular domain)
GGAACAATTCCTAAGCCTACACTGTGGGCCGAGCCTGACAGCGTGATCACACAGGGATCTCCCGTGACAC
TGAGCTGTCAGGGAAGCCTGGAAGCCCAAGAGTACCGGCTGTACAGAGAGAAGAAGTCCGCCAGCTGGAT
CACCCGGATCAGACCTGAGCTGGTCAAGAACGGCCAGTTTCACATCCCCAGCATCACCTGGGAGCACACC
GGCAGATACGGCTGCCAGTACTATAGCAGAGCCCGTTGGAGCGAGCTGAGCGATCCTCTGGTGCTGGTTA
TGACCGGCGCTTACCCCAAGCCAACACTGTCTGCTCAGCCCTCTCCAGTGGTCACATCTGGCGGAAGAGT
GACCCTGCAGTGCGAAAGCCAGGTGGCCTTTGGCGGCTTCATCCTGTGCAAAGAAGGCGAGGACGAGCAC
CCTCAGTGCCTGAATTCTCAGCCTCACGCCAGAGGAAGCAGCCGGGCCATTTTTTCTGTGGGCCCCGTGT
CTCCCAACAGACGGTGGTCCCACAGATGCTACGGCTACGACCTGAACAGCCCCTACGTGTGGTCTAGCCC
TAGCGACCTGCTGGAACTGCTGGTTCCTGGCGTGTCCAAGAAACCCAGCCTGTCTGTGCAGCCCGGACCT
GTTATGGCTCCTGGCGAATCTCTGACTCTGCAGTGTGTGTCCGACGTGGGCTACGACAGATTCGTGCTCT
ACAAAGAGGGCGAGCGCGACCTCAGACAACTGCCTGGTAGACAGCCTCAGGCCGGACTGTCTCAGGCCAA
TTTCACACTGGGCCCTGTGTCCAGAAGCTATGGCGGCCAGTACAGATGTTATGGCGCCCACAATCTGAGC
AGCGAGTGTAGCGCTCCTAGCGATCCCCTGGACATCCTGATCACCGGCCAGATCAGAGGCACCCCTTTCA
TCAGTGTCCAGCCTGGACCTACAGTGGCCAGCGGCGAAAATGTGACACTGCTGTGCCAGAGCTGGCGGCA
GTTCCACACCTTTCTGCTGACAAAAGCCGGCGCTGCCGACGCTCCTCTGAGACTGAGATCTATCCACGAG
TACCCCAAGTACCAGGCCGAGTTTCCTATGAGCCCTGTGACATCTGCCCACGCCGGCACCTATAGATGTT
ACGGCAGCCTGAATAGCGACCCCTACCTGCTGTCTCACCCTAGCGAACCACTCGAGCTGGTGGTGTCTGG
CCCTTCTATGGGAAGCTCCCCACCTCCAACAGGCCCTATCTCTACACCTGGACCTGAGGACCAGCCTCTG
ACACCAACAGGCTCTGATCCTCAGTCTGGCCTGGGCAGACAT
